Addgene plasmid #165883: pG418R-GMRWhite
Purpose: G418 resistance vector with attB and eye marker. Contains an Alpha GB cloning entry point for addition of custom assembly uses blue-white screening
Depositing lab: Koen Venken. Depositing organization: Baylor College of Medicine. Publication: Multiplexed drug-based selection and counterselection genetic manipulations in Drosophila. Matinyan N, Karkhanis MS, Gonzalez Y, Jain A, Saltzman A, Malovannaya A, Sarrion-Perdigones A, Dierick HA, Venken KJT. Cell Rep. 2021 Sep 14;36(11):109700. doi: 10.1016/j.celrep.2021.109700. PubMed 34525356.
Backbone
  Vector backbone: pColE1_AlphaOmega
  Backbone size w/o insert (bp): 2967
  Vector type: Synthetic Biology
Growth in bacteria
  Bacterial resistance: Spectinomycin, 50 μg/mL
  Growth temperature: 37°C
  Growth strain: DH10B
  Copy number: High Copy
Gene/Insert
  Gene/Insert name: Transgenesis Ready Selection Vector
  Species: Synthetic
  Insert size (bp): 4227
  Cloning method: Restriction Enzyme; 5′ cloning site Unknown (unknown if destroyed)
Terms and licenses: Academic/Nonprofit Terms; Industry Terms: Not Available to Industry
Depositor comments: Terminal Alpha Entry
How to cite: pG418R-GMRWhite was a gift from Koen Venken (Addgene plasmid # 165883 ; http://n2t.net/addgene:165883 ; RRID:Addgene_165883)
