[The description below was written by a language model from this plasmid's Addgene catalogue record and pLannotate feature annotations shown in this document.]
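Description:
pG418R-GMRWhite is a transgenesis-ready selection vector for Drosophila, built on the pColE1_AlphaOmega backbone, a synthetic-biology (GoldenBraid-style) assembly plasmid. In E. coli it replicates from a high-copy ColE1/pUC-type origin and is selected with spectinomycin through the aadA gene. The annotation also picks up an f1 origin and small remnants of an integron Pc promoter, a gentamicin resistance gene and the pBR322 bom region. The cloning entry point is an Alpha-level GoldenBraid site carrying a lacZα fragment and pUC-type polylinker sequence flanked by T7 and SP6 promoters, with an EM7 promoter annotated just upstream. Replacing this cassette with a custom assembly is scored by blue-white screening, and the depositor describes it as a terminal Alpha entry.

The roughly 4.2 kb synthetic insert combines three functional modules for fly work. A φC31 attB site allows integrase-mediated, site-specific insertion of the plasmid into genomic attP docking sites. Next to it, the Drosophila hsp70Bb promoter drives the neo (nptII) coding sequence, followed by the HSV TK polyadenylation signal, so that transgenic animals can be selected on G418. Downstream lies the Drosophila white coding sequence, followed by an SV40 poly(A) signal annotated on the opposite strand. White encodes a pigment-precursor transporter and serves as a visible eye-colour marker. The plasmid name implies that a GMR eye-specific enhancer drives white, but no promoter is annotated in the interval upstream of that gene.

The construct thus pairs drug-based selection with a conventional visible marker. It comes from a toolkit for multiplexed drug selection and counterselection in Drosophila, where users add their own cargo at the Alpha site before φC31 transgenesis.
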