Features (pLannotate 1.2.2; 17 found; start..end, strand, type, name):
      3..21      -  promoter       T7 promoter: promoter for bacteriophage T7 RNA polymerase
     24..181     +  CDS            lacZα (fragment): LacZα fragment of β-galactosidase; lacZ fragment
    187..277     -  misc_feature   bom (fragment): basis of mobility region from pBR322
    329..398     +  protein_bind   attB: attB site for the φC31 integrase (Groth et al., 2000) phage φC31 integrase
    426..874     +  promoter       hsp70 promoter: Drosophila melanogaster hsp70Bb promoter
    967..1758    +  CDS            neo: KKA2_KLEPN - Also known as kan, nptII. Experimental evidence at protein level: Swiss-Prot protein existence level 1. Resistance to kanamycin, neomycin, paromomycin, ribostamycin, butirosin and gentamicin B. From Klebsiella pneumoniae.
   1766..1813    +  polyA_signal   HSV TK poly(A) signal: herpes simplex virus thymidine kinase polyadenylation signal (Cole and Stacy, 1985)
   2218..4278    +  CDS            w: WHITE_DROME - Experimental evidence at transcript level: Swiss-Prot protein existence level 2. Part of a membrane-spanning permease system necessary for the transport of pigment precursors into pigment cells responsible for eye color. White dimerize with brown for the transport of guanine. Scarlet and white complex transports a metabolic intermediate (such as 3- hydroxy kynurenine) from the cytoplasm into the pigment granules. From Drosophila melanogaster (Fruit fly).
   4286..4420    -  polyA_signal   SV40 poly(A) signal: SV40 polyadenylation signal
   4735..5323    -  rep_origin     ori: high-copy-number ColE1/pMB1/pBR322/pUC origin of replication
   5529..5552    +  promoter       Pc promoter (fragment): intI1 (promoter lies within the coding sequence); class 1 integron promoter
   5728..5784    +  CDS            GmR (fragment): gentamycin acetyltransferase; aacC1; confers resistance to gentamycin
   5791..6579    +  CDS            aadA: S3AD_ECOLX - Experimental evidence at protein level: Swiss-Prot protein existence level 1. Mediates bacterial resistance to the antibiotics streptomycin and spectinomycin. From Escherichia coli.
   6637..7092    +  rep_origin     f1 ori (sequence partly withheld): f1 bacteriophage origin of replication; arrow indicates direction of (+) strand synthesis
   7116..7163    +  promoter       EM7 promoter: synthetic bacterial promoter&nbsp
   7217..7235    +  promoter       SP6 promoter: promoter for bacteriophage SP6 RNA polymerase
   7242..7298    -  misc_feature   MCS: pUC18/19 multiple cloning site
>Addgene plasmid #165883 | pG418R-GMRWhite | addgene full sequence | sequence record 329254 | Addgene NGS Result
GCCCTATAGTGAGTCGTATTACAATTCACTGGCCGTCGTTTTACAACGTCGTGACTGGGAAAACCCTGGC
GTTACCCAACTTAATCGCCTTGCAGCACATCCCCCTTTCGCCAGCTGGCGTAATAGCGAAGAGGCCCGCA
CCGATCGCCCTTCCCAACAGTTGCGCAGCCTGAATGGCGAATGACGCCTGATGCGGTATTTTCTCCTTAC
GCATCTGTGCGGTATTTCACACCGCATATGGTGCACTCTCAGTACAATCTGCTCTGATGCCGCATAGGGT
CTCTCTCCGGATCCCAGGGAGGAATTGGTCGACGATGTAGGTCACTGTCTCGAAGCCGCGGTGCGGGTGC
CAGGGCGTGCCCTTGGGCTCCCCGGGCGCGTACTCCACCTCACCCATCTGGTCCATCATGATGCGCTGTC
AGGAGCTAGAATCCCAAAACAAACTGGTTATTGTGGTAGGTCATTTGTTTGGCAGAAAGAAAACTCGAGA
AATTTCTCTGGCCGTTATTCGTTATTCTCTCTTTTCTTTTTGGGTCGCTCCCTCTCTGCACTAATGCTCT
CTCACTCTGTCACACAGTAAACGGCATACTGCTCTCGTTGGTTCGAGAGAGCGCGCCTCGAATGTTCGCG
AAAAGAGCGCCGGAGTATAAATAGAGGCGCTTCGTCTACGGAGCGACAATTCAATTCAAACAAGCAAAGT
GAACACGTCGCTAAGCGAAAGCTAAGCAAATAAACAAGCGCAGCTGAACAAGCTAAACAATCTGCAGTAA
AGTGCAAGTTAAAGTGAATCAATTAAAAGTAACCAGCAACCAAGTAAATCAACTGCAACTACTGAAATCT
GCCAAGAAGTAATTATTGAATACAAGAAGAGAACACTCAATACTCGAATCCATGTGGGAGTTTATTCTTG
ACACAGATATTTATGATATAATAACTGAGTAAGCTTAACATAAGGAGGAAAACAAAATGATTGAGCAGGA
TGGACTGCACGCTGGCTCGCCAGCTGCCTGGGTGGAGCGTCTGTTCGGCTACGATTGGGCCCAGCAGACC
ATCGGCTGCTCCGATGCTGCCGTGTTCCGTCTGTCGGCCCAGGGACGCCCCGTGCTGTTCGTCAAGACCG
ACCTGAGTGGAGCCCTGAACGAGCTCCAGGATGAGGCAGCTCGTCTGAGCTGGCTGGCCACAACAGGAGT
GCCGTGTGCTGCCGTGCTGGATGTGGTGACCGAAGCTGGACGCGATTGGCTGCTGCTGGGCGAGGTGCCA
GGCCAGGACCTGCTGTCCAGCCATCTGGCCCCAGCCGAGAAGGTGTCCATTATGGCCGATGCTATGCGTC
GCCTGCACACCCTGGACCCAGCCACCTGCCCCTTTGACCACCAGGCCAAGCACCGTATTGAGCGTGCCCG
AACCCGTATGGAGGCTGGACTGGTGGACCAGGATGACCTGGATGAGGAGCACCAGGGCCTGGCTCCAGCC
GAGCTGTTTGCCCGTCTGAAGGCCCGTATGCCCGATGGCGAGGACCTGGTGGTGACCCACGGCGACGCCT
GCCTGCCCAACATTATGGTGGAGAACGGACGCTTCAGTGGCTTCATTGATTGTGGACGCCTGGGCGTGGC
CGACCGTTACCAGGATATCGCCCTGGCCACCCGAGATATCGCCGAGGAGCTGGGAGGCGAGTGGGCCGAC
CGATTCCTGGTGCTCTACGGCATTGCAGCCCCAGATAGCCAGCGTATTGCCTTCTACCGTCTGCTGGACG
AGTTCTTCTAAGCTTGGCAATAAAAAGACAGAATAAAACGCACGGGTGTTGGGTCGTTTGTTCCGCTGTC
AGGAGCGTACGACTAGCACCTGACTGTCGAGCCCAGTGGAAACCCTTGAAATGCCTTTAAGTCGAGCCCA
GTGGAAACCCTTGAAATGCCTTTAAGTCGAGCCCAGTGGAAACCCTTGAAATGCCTTTAAGTCGAGCCCA
GTGGAAACCCTTGAAATGCCTTTAAGTCGAGCCCAGTGGAAACCCTTGAAATGCCTTTAAGTCGAGTAGC
AGTCGAGGTAGGTACGTCATGCCCCTCCCGAGCTCGCCCGGGGATCGAGCGCAGCGGTATAAAAGGGCGC
GGGGTGGCTGAGAGCATCAGTTGTGAATGAATGTTCGAGCCGAGCAGACGTGCCGCTGCCTTCGTTAATA
TCCTTTGAATAAGCCAACTTTGAATCACAAGACGCATACCAAACCAAATGGGACAGGAGGACCAGGAGCT
GCTGATCCGCGGAGGCTCCAAGCACCCAAGCGCCGAGCACCTGAACAACGGCGATAGCGGAGCCGCCAGC
CAGTCGTGCATCAATCAGGGATTTGGCCAGGCCAAGAATTACGGAACCCTGCTGCCCCCCAGCCCCCCAG
AGGATAGCGGAAGCGGATCCGGACAGCTGGCCGAGAATCTGACGTACGCCTGGCATAACATGGATATCTT
CGGCGCCGTGAACCAGCCAGGCAGTGGCTGGCGTCAGCTGGTGAACCGCACCCGCGGACTGTTCTGCAAT
GAGCGCCATATCCCAGCCCCACGCAAGCACCTGCTGAAGAATGTGTGCGGAGTGGCCTACCCCGGCGAGC
TGCTGGCCGTGATGGGAAGTAGTGGCGCCGGAAAGACCACGCTGCTGAACGCCCTGGCCTTCCGCAGCCC
CCAGGGCATTCAGGTGTCCCCAAGCGGCATGCGCCTGCTGAACGGCCAGCCCGTGGATGCCAAGGAGATG
CAGGCCCGCTGCGCCTACGTGCAGCAGGACGATCTGTTCATCGGCAGCCTGACAGCCCGCGAGCATCTGA
TCTTTCAGGCCATGGTCCGCATGCCCCGCCACCTGACATACCGTCAGCGCGTGGCCCGCGTGGACCAGGT
CATCCAGGAGCTGAGCCTGAGCAAGTGCCAGCACACCATTATTGGCGTGCCAGGCCGCGTGAAGGGCCTG
AGTGGCGGAGAGCGCAAGCGCCTGGCCTTTGCCAGCGAGGCCCTGACCGATCCCCCCCTGCTGATTTGCG
ACGAGCCGACCAGCGGCCTGGATAGCTTCACCGCCCACTCCGTGGTGCAGGTGCTGAAGAAGCTGAGCCA
GAAGGGAAAGACGGTCATTCTGACGATCCACCAGCCCAGCTCGGAGCTGTTCGAGCTGTTTGATAAGATT
CTGCTGATGGCCGAGGGACGCGTGGCCTTCCTGGGAACCCCAAGCGAGGCCGTGGATTTCTTCAGCTATG
TGGGCGCCCAGTGCCCCACGAATTACAACCCCGCCGACTTCTATGTGCAAGTGCTGGCCGTGGTGCCAGG
ACGCGAGATTGAGAGCCGCGATCGCATTGCCAAGATCTGCGATAACTTCGCCATCTCCAAGGTGGCCCGC
GACATGGAGCAGCTGCTGGCCACGAAGAACCTGGAGAAGCCCCTGGAGCAGCCCGAGAACGGCTATACGT
ATAAGGCTACCTGGTTTATGCAGTTTCGCGCCGTGCTGTGGCGCAGCTGGCTGAGTGTGCTGAAGGAGCC
CCTGCTGGTCAAGGTCCGCCTGATCCAGACCACGATGGTGGCCATTCTGATCGGCCTGATCTTCCTGGGA
CAGCAGCTGACGCAGGTCGGAGTGATGAACATCAATGGAGCCATTTTTCTGTTTCTGACGAACATGACGT
TCCAGAACGTGTTCGCCACCATCAACGTGTTCACCAGCGAGCTGCCCGTGTTCATGCGCGAGGCCCGCAG
CCGCCTGTACCGCTGCGATACCTACTTCCTGGGAAAGACCATTGCCGAGCTGCCGCTGTTCCTGACCGTG
CCCCTGGTGTTTACCGCCATTGCCTACCCCATGATTGGCCTGCGTGCCGGAGTGCTGCATTTCTTTAATT
GCCTGGCCCTGGTGACCCTGGTGGCCAACGTGTCGACCAGCTTCGGCTACCTGATCAGCTGCGCCTCCAG
CAGCACCAGCATGGCCCTGAGCGTGGGACCCCCCGTGATTATCCCCTTCCTGCTGTTCGGCGGATTCTTT
CTGAACTCCGGCAGCGTGCCCGTGTACCTGAAGTGGCTGAGCTACCTGAGCTGGTTTCGCTACGCCAATG
AGGGCCTGCTGATCAATCAGTGGGCCGATGTGGAGCCCGGCGAGATCTCCTGCACCAGCAGCAACACGAC
CTGCCCCAGCAGCGGAAAGGTCATCCTGGAGACACTGAATTTCAGTGCCGCCGACCTGCCACTGGATTAT
GTGGGCCTGGCCATCCTGATTGTGTCCTTCCGCGTGCTGGCCTATCTGGCTCTGCGCCTGCGCGCTCGTC
GCAAGGAGTGAGCTTGATCCAGACATGATAAGATACATTGATGAGTTTGGACAAACCACAACTAGAATGC
AGTGAAAAAAATGCTTTATTTGTGAAATTTGTGATGCTATTGCTTTATTTGTAACCATTATAAGCTGCAA
TAAACAAGTTAACAACAACAATTGCATTCATTTTATGTTTCAGGTTCAGGGGGAGGTGTGGGAGGTTTTT
TCAGTATGGCAAGCGCTCGACGAATTAACAAGCTTCGCTCTATCTCGCTCTCTATCTCTCTCGATCGCTC
GTGCTAAGCTTAAGACCGTGGAGAACAAGGAGAACCGCTGTCAGGAGGCATGCGTCGACTCTAGACCCGG
GCAGCTGCGCTTGACACGGTTATCCACAGAATCAGGGGATAACGCAGGAAAGAACATGTGAGCAAAAGGC
CAGCAAAAGGCCAGGAACCGTAAAAAGGCCGCGTTGCTGGCGTTTTTCCATAGGCTCCGCCCCCCTGACG
AGCATCACAAAAATCGACGCTCAAGTCAGAGGTGGCGAAACCCGACAGGACTATAAAGATACCAGGCGTT
TCCCCCTGGAAGCTCCCTCGTGCGCTCTCCTGTTCCGACCCTGCCGCTTACCGGATACCTGTCCGCCTTT
CTCCCTTCGGGAAGCGTGGCGCTTTCTCATAGCTCACGCTGTAGGTATCTCAGTTCGGTGTAGGTCGTTC
GCTCCAAGCTGGGCTGTGTGCACGAACCCCCCGTTCAGCCCGACCGCTGCGCCTTATCCGGTAACTATCG
TCTTGAGTCCAACCCGGTAAGACACGACTTATCGCCACTGGCAGCAGCCACTGGTAACAGGATTAGCAGA
GCGAGGTATGTAGGCGGTGCTACAGAGTTCTTGAAGTGGTGGCCTAACTACGGCTACACTAGAAGAACAG
TATTTGGTATCTGCGCTCTGCTGAAGCCAGTTACCTTCGGAAAAAGAGTTGGTAGCTCTTGATCCGGCAA
ACAAACCACCGCTGGTAGCGGTGGTTTTTTTGTTTGCAAGCAGCAGATTACGCGCAGAAAAAAAGGATCT
CAAGAAGATCCTTTGATCTTTTCTACGGGGTCTGACGCTCAGTGGAACGAAAACTCACGTTAAGGGATTT
TGGTCATGAGATTATCAAAAAGGATCTTCACCTAGATCCTTTTGTGACCAGCCAGGACAGAAATGCCTCG
ACTTCGCTGCTACCCAAGGTTGCCGGGTGACGCACACCGTGGAAACGGATGAAGGCACGAACCCAGTGGA
CATAAGCCTGTTCGGTTCGTAAGCTGTAATGCAAGTAGCGTATGCGCTCACGCAACTGGTCCAGAACCTT
GACCGAACGCAGCGGTGGTAACGGCGCAGTGGCGGTTTTCATGGCTTGTTATGACTGTTTTTTTGGGGTA
CAGTCTATGCCTCGGGCATCCAAGCAGCAAGCGCGTTACGCCGTGGGTCGATGTTTGATGTTATGGAGCA
GCAACGATGTTACGCAGCAGGGCAGTCGCCCTAAAACAAAGTTAAACATTATGAGGGAAGCGGTGATCGC
CGAAGTATCGACTCAACTATCAGAGGTAGTTGGCGTCATCGAGCGCCATCTCGAACCGACGTTGCTGGCC
GTACATTTGTACGGCTCCGCAGTGGATGGCGGCCTGAAGCCACACAGTGATATTGATTTGCTGGTTACGG
TGACCGTAAGGCTTGATGAAACAACGCGGCGAGCTTTGATCAACGACCTTTTGGAAACTTCGGCTTCCCC
TGGAGAGAGCGAGATTCTCCGCGCTGTAGAAGTCACCATTGTTGTGCACGACGACATCATTCCGTGGCGT
TATCCAGCTAAGCGCGAACTGCAATTTGGAGAATGGCAGCGCAATGACATTCTTGCAGGTATCTTCGAGC
CAGCCACGATCGACATTGATCTGGCTATCTTGCTGACAAAAGCAAGAGAACATAGCGTTGCCTTGGTAGG
TCCAGCGGCGGAGGAACTCTTTGATCCGGTTCCTGAACAGGATCTATTTGAGGCGCTAAATGAAACCTTA
ACGCTATGGAACTCGCCGCCCGACTGGGCTGGCGATGAGCGAAATGTAGTGCTTACGTTGTCCCGCATTT
GGTACAGCGCAGTAACCGGCAAAATCGCGCCGAAGGATGTAGCTGCCGACTGGGCAATGGAGCGCCTGCC
GGCCCAGTATCAGCCCGTCATACTTGAAGCTAGACAGGCTTATCTTGGACAAGAAGAAGATCGTTTGGCC
TCGCGCGCAGATCAGTTGGAAGAATTTGTCCACTACGTGAAAGGCGAGATCACCAAGGTAGTCGGCAAAT
AATCACTAGACCAATGTTACACATATATACTTTAGATTGATTTAAAACTTCATGT
[125 nt withheld, positions 6636-6760]
C
[91 nt withheld, positions 6762-6852]
AGGGTGATGGTTCACGTAGTGGGCCAGCGCCCTGATAGACGGTTTTTCGCCCTTTGACGTTGGAGTCCAC
GTTCTTT
[37 nt withheld, positions 6930-6966]
ACCCTATCTCGGTCTATTCTTTTGATTTATAAGGGATTTTGCCGATTTCGGCCTATTGGTTAAAAAATGA
GCTGATTTAACAAAAATTTAACGCGAATTTTAACAAAATATTAACGCTTACAATTTTAACGGATCAGCGA
GAGACCCCTGTTGACAATTAATCATCGGCATAGTATATCGGCATAGTATAATACGACAAGGTGAGGAACT
AAACCCAGGAGGCAGATCATGACCATGATTACGCCAAGCTATTTAGGTGACACTATAGAATACTCAAGCT
TGCATGCCTGCAGGTCGACTCTAGAGGATCCCCGGGTACCGAGCTCGAATTC
